>Addgene plasmid #245033 | mCherry VPS37c | addgene full sequence | sequence record 487510 | Addgene NGS Result
CGTTACATAACTTACGGTAAATGGCCCGCCTGGCTGACCGCCCAACGACCCCCGCCCATTGACGTCAATA
ATGACGTATGTTCCCATAGTAACGCCAATAGGGACTTTCCATTGACGTCAATGGGTGGAGTATTTACGGT
AAACTGCCCACTTGGCAGTACATCAAGTGTATCATATGCCAAGTACGCCCCCTATTGACGTCAATGACGG
TAAATGGCCCGCCTGGCATTATGCCCAGTACATGACCTTATGGGACTTTCCTACTTGGCAGTACATCTAC
GTATTAGTCATCGCTATTACCATGGTGATGCGGTTTTGGCAGTACATCAATGGGCGTGGATAGCGGTTTG
ACTCACGGGGATTTCCAAGTCTCCACCCCATTGACGTCAATGGGAGTTTGTTTTGGCACCAAAATCAACG
GGACTTTCCAAAATGTCGTAACAACTCCGCCCCATTGACGCAAATGGGCGGTAGGCGTGTACGGTGGGAG
GTCTATATAAGCAGAGCTGGTTTAGTGAACCGTCAGATCCGCTAGCGCTACCGGTCGCCACCATGGTGAG
CAAGGGCGAGGAGGATAACATGGCCATCATCAAGGAGTTCATGCGCTTCAAGGTGCACATGGAGGGCTCC
GTGAACGGCCACGAGTTCGAGATCGAGGGCGAGGGCGAGGGCCGCCCCTACGAGGGCACCCAGACCGCCA
AGCTGAAGGTGACCAAGGGTGGCCCCCTGCCCTTCGCCTGGGACATCCTGTCCCCTCAGTTCATGTACGG
CTCCAAGGCCTACGTGAAGCACCCCGCCGACATCCCCGACTACTTGAAGCTGTCCTTCCCCGAGGGCTTC
AAGTGGGAGCGCGTGATGAACTTCGAGGACGGCGGCGTGGTGACCGTGACCCAGGACTCCTCCCTGCAGG
ACGGCGAGTTCATCTACAAGGTGAAGCTGCGCGGCACCAACTTCCCCTCCGACGGCCCCGTAATGCAGAA
GAAGACCATGGGCTGGGAGGCCTCCTCCGAGCGGATGTACCCCGAGGACGGCGCCCTGAAGGGCGAGATC
AAGCAGAGGCTGAAGCTGAAGGACGGCGGCCACTACGACGCTGAGGTCAAGACCACCTACAAGGCCAAGA
AGCCCGTGCAGCTGCCCGGCGCCTACAACGTCAACATCAAGTTGGACATCACCTCCCACAACGAGGACTA
CACCATCGTGGAACAGTACGAACGCGCCGAGGGCCGCCACTCCACCGGCGGCATGGACGAGCTGTACAAG
TCCGGACTCAGATCTCGAGCTCAAGCTTCGAATTCGATGGAGACGCTGAAGGATAAGACCCTGCAGGAGC
TGGAGGAGTTGCAGAATGACTCGGAGGCGATTGACCAGCTGGCCCTGGAGTCCCCTGAGGTCCAGGACCT
ACAGCTGGAACGGGAGATGGCACTGGCCACCAACCGGAGCCTGGCAGAGCGGAACTTGGAGTTCCAGGGT
CCCCTGGAGATCAGCCGCTCAAACCTCTCGGATAGATACCAGGAGCTCCGGAAGCTCGTGGAGCGGTGCC
AGGAGCAGAAGGCAAAGCTGGAGAAATTTTCTTCAGCACTGCAGCCAGGGACCTTGTTAGACCTTCTGCA
GGTGGAAGGCATGAAGATCGAAGAAGAGTCCGAGGCCATGGCTGAGAAGTTCCTGGAGGGCGAGGTGCCC
CTGGAAACGTTCCTGGAGAATTTTTCCTCCATGAGGATGCTGTCCCACCTGCGCCGGGTTCGCGTGGAAA
AGCTCCAGGAAGTGGTGAGGAAGCCCAGGGCTTCCCAGGAGCTGGCCGGCGATGCCCCTCCACCCCGTCC
ACCACCCCCGGTGCGCCCAGACCCCCAGGGAACACCCCCTGTGGTTGAAGAGCAGCCGCAGCCACCATTA
GCCATGCCTCCCTACCCTTTGCCCTACAGCCCATCCCCCAGCCTGCCTGTGGGCCCCACTGCCCATGGAG
CCCTGCCACCGGCCCCTTTCCCAGTAGTGTCCCAGCCCTCCTTCTACAGCGGGCCTCTGGGCCCCACTTA
CCCGGCAGCCCAGCTTGGACCCAGGGGTGCTGCGGGTTACTCCTGGTCCCCACAGAGGAGCATGCCACCC
CGGCCGGGCTATCCTGGGACCCCAATGGGTGCCTCTGGGCCTGGGTACCCCTTGCGGGGAGGCAGGGCCC
CCAGTCCTGGTTATCCTCAACAGTCCCCATACCCCGCAACAGGAGGAAAACCTCCCTACCCAATACAGCC
TCAGCTCCCCAGCTTTCCAGGCCAGCCCCAGCCCTCAGTGCCCCTGCAGCCCCCTTATCCCCCCGGGCCC
GCCCCTCCCTATGGGTTCCCACCACCGCCGGGGCCTGCCTGGCCTGGGTATTAAGTCGACGGTACCGCGG
GCCCGGGATCCACCGGATCTAGATAACTGATCATAATCAGCCATACCACATTTGTAGAGGTTTTACTTGC
TTTAAAAAACCTCCCACACCTCCCCCTGAACCTGAAACATAAAATGAATGCAATTGTTGTTGTTAACTTG
TTTATTGCAGCTTATAATGGTTACAAATAAAGCAATAGCATCACAAATTTCACAAATAAAGCATTTTTTT
CACTGCATTCTAGTTGTGGTTTGTCCAAACTCATCAATGTATCTTAACGCGTAAATTGTAAGCGTTAATA
TTTTGTTAAAATTCGCGTTAAATTTTTGTTAAATCAGCTCATTTTTTAACCAATAGGCCGAAATCGGCAA
AATCCCTTATAAATCAAAAGAATAGACCGAGATAGGGT
[37 nt withheld, positions 2769-2805]
AAAGAACGTGGACTCCAACGTCAAAGG
[49 nt withheld, positions 2833-2881]
T
[91 nt withheld, positions 2883-2973]
G
[124 nt withheld, positions 2975-3098]
CAGGTGGCACTTTTCGGGGAAATGTGCGCGGAACCCCTATTTGTTTATTTTTCTAAATACATTCAAATAT
GTATCCGCTCATGAGACAATAACCCTGATAAATGCTTCAATAATATTGAAAAAGGAAGAGTCCTGAGGCG
GAAAGAACCAGCTGTGGAATGTGTGTCAGTTAGGGTGTGGAAAGTCCCCAGGCTCCCCAGCAGGCAGAAG
TATGCAAAGCATGCATCTCAATTAGTCAGCAACCAGGTGTGGAAAGTCCCCAGGCTCCCCAGCAGGCAGA
AGTATGCAAAGCATGCATCTCAATTAGTCAGCAACCATAGTCCCGCCCCTAACTCCGCCCATCCCGCCCC
TAACTCCGCCCAGTTCCGCCCATTCTCCGCCCCATGGCTGACTAATTTTTTTTATTTATGCAGAGGCCGA
GGCCGCCTCGGCCTCTGAGCTATTCCAGAAGTAGTGAGGAGGCTTTTTTGGAGGCCTAGGCTTTTGCAAA
GATCGATCAAGAGACAGGATGAGGATCGTTTCGCATGATTGAACAAGATGGATTGCACGCAGGTTCTCCG
GCCGCTTGGGTGGAGAGGCTATTCGGCTATGACTGGGCACAACAGACAATCGGCTGCTCTGATGCCGCCG
TGTTCCGGCTGTCAGCGCAGGGGCGCCCGGTTCTTTTTGTCAAGACCGACCTGTCCGGTGCCCTGAATGA
ACTGCAAGACGAGGCAGCGCGGCTATCGTGGCTGGCCACGACGGGCGTTCCTTGCGCAGCTGTGCTCGAC
GTTGTCACTGAAGCGGGAAGGGACTGGCTGCTATTGGGCGAAGTGCCGGGGCAGGATCTCCTGTCATCTC
ACCTTGCTCCTGCCGAGAAAGTATCCATCATGGCTGATGCAATGCGGCGGCTGCATACGCTTGATCCGGC
TACCTGCCCATTCGACCACCAAGCGAAACATCGCATCGAGCGAGCACGTACTCGGATGGAAGCCGGTCTT
GTCGATCAGGATGATCTGGACGAAGAGCATCAGGGGCTCGCGCCAGCCGAACTGTTCGCCAGGCTCAAGG
CGAGCATGCCCGACGGCGAGGATCTCGTCGTGACCCATGGCGATGCCTGCTTGCCGAATATCATGGTGGA
AAATGGCCGCTTTTCTGGATTCATCGACTGTGGCCGGCTGGGTGTGGCGGACCGCTATCAGGACATAGCG
TTGGCTACCCGTGATATTGCTGAAGAGCTTGGCGGCGAATGGGCTGACCGCTTCCTCGTGCTTTACGGTA
TCGCCGCTCCCGATTCGCAGCGCATCGCCTTCTATCGCCTTCTTGACGAGTTCTTCTGAGCGGGACTCTG
GGGTTCGAAATGACCGACCAAGCGACGCCCAACCTGCCATCACGAGATTTCGATTCCACCGCCGCCTTCT
ATGAAAGGTTGGGCTTCGGAATCGTTTTCCGGGACGCCGGCTGGATGATCCTCCAGCGCGGGGATCTCAT
GCTGGAGTTCTTCGCCCACCCTAGGGGGAGGCTAACTGAAACACGGAAGGAGACAATACCGGAAGGAACC
CGCGCTATGACGGCAATAAAAAGACAGAATAAAACGCACGGTGTTGGGTCGTTTGTTCATAAACGCGGGG
TTCGGTCCCAGGGCTGGCACTCTGTCGATACCCCACCGAGACCCCATTGGGGCCAATACGCCCGCGTTTC
TTCCTTTTCCCCACCCCACCCCCCAAGTTCGGGTGAAGGCCCAGGGCTCGCAGCCAACGTCGGGGCGGCA
GGCCCTGCCATAGCCTCAGGTTACTCATATATACTTTAGATTGATTTAAAACTTCATTTTTAATTTAAAA
GGATCTAGGTGAAGATCCTTTTTGATAATCTCATGACCAAAATCCCTTAACGTGAGTTTTCGTTCCACTG
AGCGTCAGACCCCGTAGAAAAGATCAAAGGATCTTCTTGAGATCCTTTTTTTCTGCGCGTAATCTGCTGC
TTGCAAACAAAAAAACCACCGCTACCAGCGGTGGTTTGTTTGCCGGATCAAGAGCTACCAACTCTTTTTC
CGAAGGTAACTGGCTTCAGCAGAGCGCAGATACCAAATACTGTTCTTCTAGTGTAGCCGTAGTTAGGCCA
CCACTTCAAGAACTCTGTAGCACCGCCTACATACCTCGCTCTGCTAATCCTGTTACCAGTGGCTGCTGCC
AGTGGCGATAAGTCGTGTCTTACCGGGTTGGACTCAAGACGATAGTTACCGGATAAGGCGCAGCGGTCGG
GCTGAACGGGGGGTTCGTGCACACAGCCCAGCTTGGAGCGAACGACCTACACCGAACTGAGATACCTACA
GCGTGAGCTATGAGAAAGCGCCACGCTTCCCGAAGGGAGAAAGGCGGACAGGTATCCGGTAAGCGGCAGG
GTCGGAACAGGAGAGCGCACGAGGGAGCTTCCAGGGGGAAACGCCTGGTATCTTTATAGTCCTGTCGGGT
TTCGCCACCTCTGACTTGAGCGTCGATTTTTGTGATGCTCGTCAGGGGGGCGGAGCCTATGGAAAAACGC
CAGCAACGCGGCCTTTTTACGGTTCCTGGCCTTTTGCTGGCCTTTTGCTCACATGTTCTTTCCTGCGTTA
TCCCCTGATTCTGTGGATAACCGTATTACCGCCATGCATTAGTTATTAATAGTAATCAATTACGGGGTCA
TTAGTTCATAGCCCATATATGGAGTTCCG
Features (pLannotate 1.2.2; 17 found; start..end, strand, type, name):
      1..304     +  enhancer       CMV enhancer: human cytomegalovirus immediate early enhancer
    305..508     +  promoter       CMV promoter: human cytomegalovirus (CMV) immediate early promoter
    553..1260    +  CDS            mCherry: mCherry is a basic (constitutively fluorescent) red fluorescent protein published in 2004, derived from Discosoma sp.. It is reported to be a very rapidly-maturing monomer with low acid sensitivity.
   1261..1295    +  misc_feature   MCS (fragment): multiple cloning site
   1297..2361    +  CDS            VPS37C: VP37C_HUMAN - Also known as PML39. Experimental evidence at protein level: Swiss-Prot protein existence level 1. Component of the ESCRT-I complex, a regulator of vesicular trafficking process. Required for the sorting of endocytic ubiquitinated cargos into multivesicular bodies. May be involved in cell growth and differentiation. From Homo sapiens (Human).
   2364..2391    +  misc_feature   MCS (fragment): multiple cloning site
   2408..2492    +  CDS            large T antigen (fragment): large T antigen from SV40 (simian virus 40)
   2515..2636    +  polyA_signal   SV40 poly(A) signal: SV40 polyadenylation signal
   2670..3098    -  rep_origin     f1 ori (sequence partly withheld): f1 bacteriophage origin of replication; arrow indicates direction of (+) strand synthesis
   3125..3229    +  promoter       AmpR promoter: bla
   3231..3588    +  promoter       SV40 promoter: SV40 enhancer and early promoter
   3623..4417    +  CDS            NeoR/KanR: aminoglycoside phosphotransferase from Tn5; aph(3')-II (or nptII); confers resistance to neomycin, kanamycin, and G418 (Geneticin®)
   4438..4590    +  CDS            ble (fragment): BLE_KLEPN - Experimental evidence at protein level: Swiss-Prot protein existence level 1. Binding protein with a strong affinity to the bleomycin family of antibiotics. Binds to CL990; an antimitotic-antibiotic compound. From Klebsiella pneumoniae.
   4649..4696    +  polyA_signal   HSV TK poly(A) signal: herpes simplex virus thymidine kinase polyadenylation signal (Cole and Stacy, 1985)
   4787..4803    -  polyA_signal   bGH poly(A) signal (fragment): bovine growth hormone polyadenylation signal
   5025..5613    +  rep_origin     ori: high-copy-number ColE1/pMB1/pBR322/pUC origin of replication
   5728..5787    +  enhancer       CMV enhancer (fragment): human cytomegalovirus immediate early enhancer
