[The description below was written by a language model from this plasmid's Addgene catalogue record and pLannotate feature annotations shown in this document.]
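Description:
mCherry VPS37c is a 5,787-nt mammalian expression plasmid built on a C1-type backbone, in which a fluorescent protein sits upstream of the cloning site so that the insert is expressed as an N-terminally tagged fusion. The human cytomegalovirus immediate early enhancer and promoter drive an mCherry coding sequence, which is followed by a short remnant of the multiple cloning site acting as a linker and then the human VPS37C open reading frame. A second cloning-site fragment and an SV40 polyadenylation signal close the transcription unit. VPS37C is a component of the ESCRT-I complex, which participates in vesicular trafficking and in sorting ubiquitinated endocytic cargo into multivesicular bodies. The exact restriction sites used for cloning are not recorded.

The plasmid is maintained in E. coli at high copy through a ColE1/pUC-type origin and also carries an f1 phage origin. A single NeoR/KanR gene (Tn5 aminoglycoside phosphotransferase) is preceded by both a bacterial bla promoter and the SV40 enhancer/early promoter and terminated by an HSV TK poly(A) signal. This arrangement provides kanamycin selection in bacteria and could support G418 selection in mammalian cells. The short annotated fragments of ble, large T antigen and bGH poly(A) appear to be backbone remnants rather than functional parts.

The stated purpose is to visualise the subcellular localization of wild-type human VPS37C through the red fluorescence of the fusion. Repository sequencing found a V182D substitution in VPS37C relative to the reference protein, and the depositor states that the sequence discrepancies have no functional consequences.
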