Addgene plasmid #245033: mCherry VPS37c
Purpose: Protein localization of human wild-type VPS37c in cells
Depositing lab: Thomas Martin. Depositing organization: University of Wisconsin, Madison.
Backbone
  Vector backbone: C1
  Vector type: Mammalian Expression
Growth in bacteria
  Bacterial resistance: Kanamycin, 50 μg/mL
  Growth temperature: 37°C
  Growth strain: DH5alpha
  Copy number: High Copy
Gene/Insert
  Gene/Insert name: VPS37c
  Species: H. sapiens (human)
  Entrez Gene: VPS37C (a.k.a. FLJ20847)
  Tag / fusion protein: mCherry (N terminal on insert)
  Cloning method: Restriction Enzyme; 5′ cloning site Unknown (unknown if destroyed)
Terms and licenses: Academic/Nonprofit Terms; Industry Terms: Not Available to Industry
Depositor comments: The depositor confirms that discrepancies between the depositor's sequence and Addgene's sequences have no functional consequences. Addgene NGS finds V182D in VPS37c (NP_060436.4).
How to cite: mCherry VPS37c was a gift from Thomas Martin (Addgene plasmid # 245033 ; http://n2t.net/addgene:245033 ; RRID:Addgene_245033)
